>Addgene plasmid #120027 | pMaCTag-P16 | depositor full sequence | sequence record 228062 | pMaCTag-P16 sequence 4765 bps
GAACGCGGCCGCCAGCTGAAGCTTCGTACGTCAGGTGGAGGAGGTAGTGGCGGAGGCGGATCCGTGAGTG
TGATTAAACCAGACATGAAGATCAAGCTGCGTATGGAAGGCGCTGTAAATGGACACCCGTTCGCGATTGA
AGGAGTTGGCCTTGGGAAGCCTTTCGAGGGAAAACAGAGTATGGACCTTAAAGTCAAAGAAGGCGGACCT
CTGCCTTTCGCCTATGACATCTTGACAACTGTGTTCTGTTACGGCAACAGGGTATTCGCCAAATACCCAG
AAAATATAGTAGACTATTTCAAGCAGTCGTTTCCTGAGGGCTACTCTTGGGAACGAAGCATGAATTACGA
AGACGGGGGCATTTGTAACGCGACAAACGACATAACCCTGGATGGTGACTGTTATATCTATGAAATTCGA
TTTGATGGTGTGAACTTTCCTGCCAATGGTCCAGTTATGCAGAAGAGGACTGTGAAATGGGAGCCATCCA
CTGAGAAATTGTATGTGCGTGATGGAGTGCTGAAGGGTGATATTAACGCGGCTCTGTCGCTTGAAGGAGG
TGGCCATTACCGATGTGACTTCAAAACTACTTATAAAGCTAAGAAGGTTGTCCAGTTGCCAGACTATCAC
TTTGTGGACCACCACATTGAGATTAAAAGCCACGACAAAGATTACAGTAATGTTAATCTGCATGAGCACG
CCGAAGCGCATTCTGAGCTGCCGAGGCAGGCCAAGTGAACTAGTAACTTGTTTATTGCAGCTTATAATGG
TTACAAATAAAGCAATAGCATCACAAATTTCACAAATAAAGCATTTTTTTCACTGCATTCTAGTTGTGGT
TTGTCCAAACTCATCAATGTATCTTAGTCGATATAACTTCGTATAGCATACATTATACGAAGTTATGTCG
ACGGTGTGGAAAGTCCCCAGGCTCCCCAGCAGGCAGAAGTATGCAAAGCATGCATCTCAATTAGTCAGCA
ACCAGGTGTGGAAAGTCCCCAGGCTCCCCAGCAGGCAGAAGTATGCAAAGCATGCATCTCAATTAGTCAG
CAACCATAGTCCCGCCCCTAACTCCGCCCATCCCGCCCCTAACTCCGCCCAGTTCCGCCCATTCTCCGCC
CCATGGCTGACTAATTTTTTTTATTTATGCAGAGGCCGAGGCCGCCTCGGCCTCTGAGCTATTCCAGAAG
TAGTGAGGAGGCTTTTTTGGAGGCCTAGGCTTTTGCAAAGAATTCGCCACCATGACTGAGTACAAGCCTA
CTGTGCGTTTAGCCACCAGGGATGATGTGCCACGAGCCGTGAGGACACTAGCAGCCGCCTTTGCTGACTA
CCCAGCTACAAGGCACACCGTGGACCCTGACAGACACATTGAAAGAGTCACAGAACTTCAGGAGCTGTTT
TTAACTAGGGTGGGCCTGGATATTGGCAAAGTCTGGGTGGCCGATGATGGAGCAGCAGTTGCAGTGTGGA
CCACCCCAGAGTCTGTTGAAGCTGGAGCTGTCTTTGCAGAAATTGGACCAAGAATGGCCGAGTTATCTGG
CAGCAGGCTGGCTGCTCAACAGCAGATGGAAGGATTATTAGCTCCCCACAGACCCAAGGAGCCTGCCTGG
TTCCTGGCAACAGTTGGAGTTTCTCCAGACCATCAGGGCAAGGGCTTAGGATCTGCTGTGGTGCTGCCTG
GTGTGGAAGCAGCTGAGAGAGCTGGGGTGCCAGCATTTCTGGAGACATCAGCTCCTAGAAACCTGCCCTT
CTATGAACGGCTGGGCTTCACAGTGACTGCTGATGTGGAGGTGCCTGAGGGCCCCAGAACCTGGTGCATG
ACAAGAAAACCAGGAGCCTGACTGCAGCGACTGTGCCTTCTAGTTGCCAGCCATCTGTTGTTTGCCCCTC
CCCCGTGCCTTCCTTGACCCTGGAAGGTGCCACTCCCACTGTCCTTTCCTAATAAAATGAGGAAATTGCA
TCGCATTGTCTGAGTAGGTGTCATTCTATTCTGGGGGGTGGGGTGGGGCAGGACAGCAAGGGGGAGGATT
GGGAAGACAATAGCAGGCATGCTGGGGATGCGGTGGGCTCTATGGCTCGAGGAGGGCCTATTTCCCATGA
TTCCTTCATATTTGCATATACGATACAAGGCTGTTAGAGAGATAATTGGAATTAATTTGACTGTAAACAC
AAAGATATTAGTACAAAATACGTGACGTAGAAAGTAATAATTTCTTGGGTAGTTTGCAGTTTTAAAATTA
TGTTTTAAAATGGACTATCATATGCTTACCGTAACTTGAAAGTATTTCGATTTCTTGGCTTTATATATCT
TGTGGAAAGGACGAAACACCGATAACTTCGTATAGCATACATTATACGAAGTTATGGTACCGATGCAGCT
AGCCCGCGGATCTGCCGGTCTCCCTATAGTGAGTCGTATTAATTTCGATAAGCCAGGTTAACCTGCATTA
ATGAATCGGCCAACGCGCGGGGAGAGGCGGTTTGCGTATTGGGCGCTCTTCCGCTTCCTCGCTCACTGAC
TCGCTGCGCTCGGTCGTTCGGCTGCGGCGAGCGGTATCAGCTCACTCAAAGGCGGTAATACGGTTATCCA
CAGAATCAGGGGATAACGCAGGAAAGAACATGTGAGCAAAAGGCCAGCAAAAGGCCAGGAACCGTAAAAA
GGCCGCGTTGCTGGCGTTTTTCCATAGGCTCCGCCCCCCTGACGAGCATCACAAAAATCGACGCTCAAGT
CAGAGGTGGCGAAACCCGACAGGACTATAAAGATACCAGGCGTTTCCCCCTGGAAGCTCCCTCGTGCGCT
CTCCTGTTCCGACCCTGCCGCTTACCGGATACCTGTCCGCCTTTCTCCCTTCGGGAAGCGTGGCGCTTTC
TCAATGCTCACGCTGTAGGTATCTCAGTTCGGTGTAGGTCGTTCGCTCCAAGCTGGGCTGTGTGCACGAA
CCCCCCGTTCAGCCCGACCGCTGCGCCTTATCCGGTAACTATCGTCTTGAGTCCAACCCGGTAAGACACG
ACTTATCGCCACTGGCAGCAGCCACTGGTAACAGGATTAGCAGAGCGAGGTATGTAGGCGGTGCTACAGA
GTTCTTGAAGTGGTGGCCTAACTACGGCTACACTAGAAGGACAGTATTTGGTATCTGCGCTCTGCTGAAG
CCAGTTACCTTCGGAAAAAGAGTTGGTAGCTCTTGATCCGGCAAACAAACCACCGCTGGTAGCGGTGGTT
TTTTTGTTTGCAAGCAGCAGATTACGCGCAGAAAAAAAGGATCTCAAGAAGATCCTTTGATCTTTTCTAC
GGGGTCTGACGCTCAGTGGAACGAAAACTCACGTTAAGGGATTTTGGTCATGAGATTATCAAAAAGGATC
TTCACCTAGATCCTTTTAAATTAAAAATGAAGTTTTAAATCAATCTAAAGTATATATGAGTAAACTTGGT
CTGACAGTTACCAATGCTTAATCAGTGAGGCACCTATCTCAGCGATCTGTCTATTTCGTTCATCCATAGT
TGCCTGACTCCCCGTCGTGTAGATAACTACGATACGGGAGGGCTTACCATCTGGCCCCAGTGCTGCAATG
ATACCGCGAGACCCACGCTCACCGGCTCCAGATTTATCAGCAATAAACCAGCCAGCCGGAAGGGCCGAGC
GCAGAAGTGGTCCTGCAACTTTATCCGCCTCCATCCAGTCTATTAATTGTTGCCGGGAAGCTAGAGTAAG
TAGTTCGCCAGTTAATAGTTTGCGCAACGTTGTTGCCATTGCTACAGGCATCGTGGTGTCACGCTCGTCG
TTTGGTATGGCTTCATTCAGCTCCGGTTCCCAACGATCAAGGCGAGTTACATGATCCCCCATGTTGTGCA
AAAAAGCGGTTAGCTCCTTCGGTCCTCCGATCGTTGTCAGAAGTAAGTTGGCCGCAGTGTTATCACTCAT
GGTTATGGCAGCACTGCATAATTCTCTTACTGTCATGCCATCCGTAAGATGCTTTTCTGTGACTGGTGAG
TACTCAACCAAGTCATTCTGAGAATAGTGTATGCGGCGACCGAGTTGCTCTTGCCCGGCGTCAATACGGG
ATAATACCGCGCCACATAGCAGAACTTTAAAAGTGCTCATCATTGGAAAACGTTCTTCGGGGCGAAAACT
CTCAAGGATCTTACCGCTGTTGAGATCCAGTTCGATGTAACCCACTCGTGCACCCAACTGATCTTCAGCA
TCTTTTACTTTCACCAGCGTTTCTGGGTGAGCAAAAACAGGAAGGCAAAATGCCGCAAAAAAGGGAATAA
GGGCGACACGGAAATGTTGAATACTCATACTCTTCCTTTTTCAATATTATTGAAGCATTTATCAGGGTTA
TTGTCTCATGAGCGGATACATATTTGAATGTATTTAGAAAAATAAACAAATAGGGGTTCCGCGCACATTT
CCCCGAAAAGTGCCACCTGACGTCTAAGAAACCATTATTATCATGACATTAACCTATAAAAATAGGCGTA
TCACGAGGCCCTTTCGTCTCGCGCGTTTCGGTGATGACGGTGAAAACCTCTGACACATGCAGCTCCCGGA
GACGGTCACAGCTTGTCTGTAAGCGGATGCCGGGAGCAGACAAGCCCGTCAGGGCGCGTCAGCGGGTGTT
GGCGGGTGTCGGGGCTGGCTTAACTATGCGGCATCAGAGCAGATTGTACTGAGAGTGCACCATATGGACA
TATTGTCGTTAGAACGCGGCTACAATTAATACATAACCTTATGTATCATACACATACGATTTAGGTGACA
CTATA
Features (pLannotate 1.2.2; 16 found; start..end, strand, type, name):
     64..736     +  CDS            Dronpa-Green3 (fragment): photoswitchable Dronpa-Green3 fluorescent protein
    745..866     +  polyA_signal   SV40 poly(A) signal: SV40 polyadenylation signal
    873..906     +  protein_bind   loxP: Cre-mediated recombination occurs in the 8-bp core sequence (GCATACAT). Cre recombinase
    913..1229    +  promoter       SV40 promoter: SV40 enhancer and early promoter
   1242..1838    +  CDS            pac: PUAC_STRAD - Protein predicted: Swiss-Prot protein existence level 4. Detoxification of puromycin. From Streptomyces alboniger.
   1851..2075    +  polyA_signal   bGH poly(A) signal: bovine growth hormone polyadenylation signal
   2082..2322    +  promoter       U6 promoter: RNA polymerase III promoter for human U6 snRNA
   2332..2365    +  protein_bind   loxP: Cre-mediated recombination occurs in the 8-bp core sequence (GCATACAT). Cre recombinase
   2403..2421    -  promoter       T7 promoter: promoter for bacteriophage T7 RNA polymerase
   2443..2496    -  CDS            lacI (fragment): lac repressor; lacI; The lac repressor binds to the lac operator to inhibit transcription in E. coli. This inhibition can be relieved by adding lactose or isopropyl-β-D-thiogalactopyranoside (IPTG).
   2679..3267    -  rep_origin     ori: high-copy-number ColE1/pMB1/pBR322/pUC origin of replication
   3438..4298    -  CDS            AmpR: β-lactamase; bla; confers resistance to ampicillin, carbenicillin, and related antibiotics
   4299..4403    -  promoter       AmpR promoter: bla
   4498..4533    +  CDS            rop (fragment): Rop protein, which maintains plasmids at low copy number; rop
   4635..4686    +  misc_feature   bom (fragment): basis of mobility region from pBR322
   4749..2       +  promoter       SP6 promoter (across the origin): promoter for bacteriophage SP6 RNA polymerase
