>Addgene plasmid #120027 | pMaCTag-P16 | addgene full sequence | sequence record 232634 | Addgene NGS Result
ATTTAGGTGACACTATAGAACGCGGCCGCCAGCTGAAGCTTCGTACGTCAGGTGGAGGAGGTAGTGGCGG
AGGCGGATCCGTGAGTGTGATTAAACCAGACATGAAGATCAAGCTGCGTATGGAAGGCGCTGTAAATGGA
CACCCGTTCGCGATTGAAGGAGTTGGCCTTGGGAAGCCTTTCGAGGGAAAACAGAGTATGGACCTTAAAG
TCAAAGAAGGCGGACCTCTGCCTTTCGCCTATGACATCTTGACAACTGTGTTCTGTTACGGCAACAGGGT
ATTCGCCAAATACCCAGAAAATATAGTAGACTATTTCAAGCAGTCGTTTCCTGAGGGCTACTCTTGGGAA
CGAAGCATGAATTACGAAGACGGGGGCATTTGTAACGCGACAAACGACATAACCCTGGATGGTGACTGTT
ATATCTATGAAATTCGATTTGATGGTGTGAACTTTCCTGCCAATGGTCCAGTTATGCAGAAGAGGACTGT
GAAATGGGAGCCATCCACTGAGAAATTGTATGTGCGTGATGGAGTGCTGAAGGGTGATATTAACGCGGCT
CTGTCGCTTGAAGGAGGTGGCCATTACCGATGTGACTTCAAAACTACTTATAAAGCTAAGAAGGTTGTCC
AGTTGCCAGACTATCACTTTGTGGACCACCACATTGAGATTAAAAGCCACGACAAAGATTACAGTAATGT
TAATCTGCATGAGCACGCCGAAGCGCATTCTGAGCTGCCGAGGCAGGCCAAGTGAACTAGTAACTTGTTT
ATTGCAGCTTATAATGGTTACAAATAAAGCAATAGCATCACAAATTTCACAAATAAAGCATTTTTTTCAC
TGCATTCTAGTTGTGGTTTGTCCAAACTCATCAATGTATCTTAGTCGATATAACTTCGTATAGCATACAT
TATACGAAGTTATGTCGACGGTGTGGAAAGTCCCCAGGCTCCCCAGCAGGCAGAAGTATGCAAAGCATGC
ATCTCAATTAGTCAGCAACCAGGTGTGGAAAGTCCCCAGGCTCCCCAGCAGGCAGAAGTATGCAAAGCAT
GCATCTCAATTAGTCAGCAACCATAGTCCCGCCCCTAACTCCGCCCATCCCGCCCCTAACTCCGCCCAGT
TCCGCCCATTCTCCGCCCCATGGCTGACTAATTTTTTTTATTTATGCAGAGGCCGAGGCCGCCTCGGCCT
CTGAGCTATTCCAGAAGTAGTGAGGAGGCTTTTTTGGAGGCCTAGGCTTTTGCAAAGAATTCGCCACCAT
GACTGAGTACAAGCCTACTGTGCGTTTAGCCACCAGGGATGATGTGCCACGAGCCGTGAGGACACTAGCA
GCCGCCTTTGCTGACTACCCAGCTACAAGGCACACCGTGGACCCTGACAGACACATTGAAAGAGTCACAG
AACTTCAGGAGCTGTTTTTAACTAGGGTGGGCCTGGATATTGGCAAAGTCTGGGTGGCCGATGATGGAGC
AGCAGTTGCAGTGTGGACCACCCCAGAGTCTGTTGAAGCTGGAGCTGTCTTTGCAGAAATTGGACCAAGA
ATGGCCGAGTTATCTGGCAGCAGGCTGGCTGCTCAACAGCAGATGGAAGGATTATTAGCTCCCCACAGAC
CCAAGGAGCCTGCCTGGTTCCTGGCAACAGTTGGAGTTTCTCCAGACCATCAGGGCAAGGGCTTAGGATC
TGCTGTGGTGCTGCCTGGTGTGGAAGCAGCTGAGAGAGCTGGGGTGCCAGCATTTCTGGAGACATCAGCT
CCTAGAAACCTGCCCTTCTATGAACGGCTGGGCTTCACAGTGACTGCTGATGTGGAGGTGCCTGAGGGCC
CCAGAACCTGGTGCATGACAAGAAAACCAGGAGCCTGACTGCAGCGACTGTGCCTTCTAGTTGCCAGCCA
TCTGTTGTTTGCCCCTCCCCCGTGCCTTCCTTGACCCTGGAAGGTGCCACTCCCACTGTCCTTTCCTAAT
AAAATGAGGAAATTGCATCGCATTGTCTGAGTAGGTGTCATTCTATTCTGGGGGGTGGGGTGGGGCAGGA
CAGCAAGGGGGAGGATTGGGAAGACAATAGCAGGCATGCTGGGGATGCGGTGGGCTCTATGGCTCGAGGA
GGGCCTATTTCCCATGATTCCTTCATATTTGCATATACGATACAAGGCTGTTAGAGAGATAATTGGAATT
AATTTGACTGTAAACACAAAGATATTAGTACAAAATACGTGACGTAGAAAGTAATAATTTCTTGGGTAGT
TTGCAGTTTTAAAATTATGTTTTAAAATGGACTATCATATGCTTACCGTAACTTGAAAGTATTTCGATTT
CTTGGCTTTATATATCTTGTGGAAAGGACGAAACACCGATAACTTCGTATAGCATACATTATACGAAGTT
ATGGTACCGATGCAGCTAGCCCGCGGATCTGCCGGTCTCCCTATAGTGAGTCGTATTAATTTCGATAAGC
CAGGTTAACCTGCATTAATGAATCGGCCAACGCGCGGGGAGAGGCGGTTTGCGTATTGGGCGCTCTTCCG
CTTCCTCGCTCACTGACTCGCTGCGCTCGGTCGTTCGGCTGCGGCGAGCGGTATCAGCTCACTCAAAGGC
GGTAATACGGTTATCCACAGAATCAGGGGATAACGCAGGAAAGAACATGTGAGCAAAAGGCCAGCAAAAG
GCCAGGAACCGTAAAAAGGCCGCGTTGCTGGCGTTTTTCCATAGGCTCCGCCCCCCTGACGAGCATCACA
AAAATCGACGCTCAAGTCAGAGGTGGCGAAACCCGACAGGACTATAAAGATACCAGGCGTTTCCCCCTGG
AAGCTCCCTCGTGCGCTCTCCTGTTCCGACCCTGCCGCTTACCGGATACCTGTCCGCCTTTCTCCCTTCG
GGAAGCGTGGCGCTTTCTCATAGCTCACGCTGTAGGTATCTCAGTTCGGTGTAGGTCGTTCGCTCCAAGC
TGGGCTGTGTGCACGAACCCCCCGTTCAGCCCGACCGCTGCGCCTTATCCGGTAACTATCGTCTTGAGTC
CAACCCGGTAAGACACGACTTATCGCCACTGGCAGCAGCCACTGGTAACAGGATTAGCAGAGCGAGGTAT
GTAGGCGGTGCTACAGAGTTCTTGAAGTGGTGGCCTAACTACGGCTACACTAGAAGAACAGTATTTGGTA
TCTGCGCTCTGCTGAAGCCAGTTACCTTCGGAAAAAGAGTTGGTAGCTCTTGATCCGGCAAACAAACCAC
CGCTGGTAGCGGTGGTTTTTTTGTTTGCAAGCAGCAGATTACGCGCAGAAAAAAAGGATCTCAAGAAGAT
CCTTTGATCTTTTCTACGGGGTCTGACGCTCAGTGGAACGAAAACTCACGTTAAGGGATTTTGGTCATGA
GATTATCAAAAAGGATCTTCACCTAGATCCTTTTAAATTAAAAATGAAGTTTTAAATCAATCTAAAGTAT
ATATGAGTAAACTTGGTCTGACAGTTACCAATGCTTAATCAGTGAGGCACCTATCTCAGCGATCTGTCTA
TTTCGTTCATCCATAGTTGCCTGACTCCCCGTCGTGTAGATAACTACGATACGGGAGGGCTTACCATCTG
GCCCCAGTGCTGCAATGATACCGCGAGACCCACGCTCACCGGCTCCAGATTTATCAGCAATAAACCAGCC
AGCCGGAAGGGCCGAGCGCAGAAGTGGTCCTGCAACTTTATCCGCCTCCATCCAGTCTATTAATTGTTGC
CGGGAAGCTAGAGTAAGTAGTTCGCCAGTTAATAGTTTGCGCAACGTTGTTGCCATTGCTACAGGCATCG
TGGTGTCACGCTCGTCGTTTGGTATGGCTTCATTCAGCTCCGGTTCCCAACGATCAAGGCGAGTTACATG
ATCCCCCATGTTGTGCAAAAAAGCGGTTAGCTCCTTCGGTCCTCCGATCGTTGTCAGAAGTAAGTTGGCC
GCAGTGTTATCACTCATGGTTATGGCAGCACTGCATAATTCTCTTACTGTCATGCCATCCGTAAGATGCT
TTTCTGTGACTGGTGAGTACTCAACCAAGTCATTCTGAGAATAGTGTATGCGGCGACCGAGTTGCTCTTG
CCCGGCGTCAATACGGGATAATACCGCGCCACATAGCAGAACTTTAAAAGTGCTCATCATTGGAAAACGT
TCTTCGGGGCGAAAACTCTCAAGGATCTTACCGCTGTTGAGATCCAGTTCGATGTAACCCACTCGTGCAC
CCAACTGATCTTCAGCATCTTTTACTTTCACCAGCGTTTCTGGGTGAGCAAAAACAGGAAGGCAAAATGC
CGCAAAAAAGGGAATAAGGGCGACACGGAAATGTTGAATACTCATACTCTTCCTTTTTCAATATTATTGA
AGCATTTATCAGGGTTATTGTCTCATGAGCGGATACATATTTGAATGTATTTAGAAAAATAAACAAATAG
GGGTTCCGCGCACATTTCCCCGAAAAGTGCCACCTGACGTCTAAGAAACCATTATTATCATGACATTAAC
CTATAAAAATAGGCGTATCACGAGGCCCTTTCGTCTCGCGCGTTTCGGTGATGACGGTGAAAACCTCTGA
CACATGCAGCTCCCGGAGACGGTCACAGCTTGTCTGTAAGCGGATGCCGGGAGCAGACAAGCCCGTCAGG
GCGCGTCAGCGGGTGTTGGCGGGTGTCGGGGCTGGCTTAACTATGCGGCATCAGAGCAGATTGTACTGAG
AGTGCACCATATGGACATATTGTCGTTAGAACGCGGCTACAATTAATACATAACCTTATGTATCATACAC
ATACG
Features (pLannotate 1.2.2; 16 found; start..end, strand, type, name):
      1..19      +  promoter       SP6 promoter: promoter for bacteriophage SP6 RNA polymerase
     81..753     +  CDS            Dronpa-Green3 (fragment): photoswitchable Dronpa-Green3 fluorescent protein
    762..883     +  polyA_signal   SV40 poly(A) signal: SV40 polyadenylation signal
    890..923     +  protein_bind   loxP: Cre-mediated recombination occurs in the 8-bp core sequence (GCATACAT). Cre recombinase
    930..1246    +  promoter       SV40 promoter: SV40 enhancer and early promoter
   1259..1855    +  CDS            pac: PUAC_STRAD - Protein predicted: Swiss-Prot protein existence level 4. Detoxification of puromycin. From Streptomyces alboniger.
   1868..2092    +  polyA_signal   bGH poly(A) signal: bovine growth hormone polyadenylation signal
   2099..2339    +  promoter       U6 promoter: RNA polymerase III promoter for human U6 snRNA
   2349..2382    +  protein_bind   loxP: Cre-mediated recombination occurs in the 8-bp core sequence (GCATACAT). Cre recombinase
   2420..2438    -  promoter       T7 promoter: promoter for bacteriophage T7 RNA polymerase
   2460..2513    -  CDS            lacI (fragment): lac repressor; lacI; The lac repressor binds to the lac operator to inhibit transcription in E. coli. This inhibition can be relieved by adding lactose or isopropyl-β-D-thiogalactopyranoside (IPTG).
   2696..3284    -  rep_origin     ori: high-copy-number ColE1/pMB1/pBR322/pUC origin of replication
   3455..4315    -  CDS            AmpR: β-lactamase; bla; confers resistance to ampicillin, carbenicillin, and related antibiotics
   4316..4420    -  promoter       AmpR promoter: bla
   4515..4550    +  CDS            rop (fragment): Rop protein, which maintains plasmids at low copy number; rop
   4652..4703    +  misc_feature   bom (fragment): basis of mobility region from pBR322
