[The description below was written by a language model from this plasmid's Addgene catalogue record and pLannotate feature annotations shown in this document.]
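Description:
pMaCTag-P16 is a PCR template plasmid built on the pFA6a backbone, designed for C-terminal tagging of endogenous mammalian genes with the photoswitchable green fluorescent protein Dronpa3. It is not an expression vector in itself: the tag coding sequence has no promoter of its own, because it is meant to be fused in frame to the 3′ end of a chromosomal gene and expressed from that gene's native regulatory elements. In bacteria the plasmid is maintained through a high-copy ColE1/pUC-type origin and selected with ampicillin via the β-lactamase gene. Short fragments annotated as lacI, rop and bom are backbone remnants, and SP6 and T7 promoters flank the cassette.

The amplifiable cassette begins with the Dronpa3 open reading frame followed by an SV40 polyadenylation signal, which terminates the tagged transcript. Downstream lies a puromycin resistance unit, consisting of the SV40 enhancer/early promoter, the pac puromycin N-acetyltransferase gene and a bGH poly(A) signal, which allows selection of mammalian cells that have integrated the cassette. This is followed by a human U6 RNA polymerase III promoter at the cassette's distal end. In the CRISPR-Cas12a-assisted PCR tagging approach named in the record, the gene-specific tagging oligos supply the homology arms, and the U6 promoter is positioned to drive a guide RNA presumably encoded by the reverse oligo, so the PCR product both directs cleavage of the target locus and serves as the repair donor. Two loxP sites in the same orientation bracket the puromycin marker and U6 promoter, which should permit Cre-mediated excision of these elements after integration. The two sequence records are the same length and carry the same features, differing only in their start coordinate.
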