Addgene plasmid #120027: pMaCTag-P16
Purpose: Template for C-terminal PCR tagging of mammalian genes (Puromycin selection) with Dronpa3
Depositing lab: Michael Knop. Depositing organization: Universitaet Heidelberg. Publication: CRISPR-Cas12a-assisted PCR tagging of mammalian genes. Fueller J, Herbst K, Meurer M, Gubicza K, Kurtulmus B, Knopf JD, Kirrmaier D, Buchmuller BC, Pereira G, Lemberg MK, Knop M. J Cell Biol. 2020 Jun 1;219(6). pii: 151766. doi: 10.1083/jcb.201910210. PubMed 32406907.
Backbone
  Vector backbone: pFA6a
  Backbone size w/o insert (bp): 2412
  Vector type: PCR Template
  Selectable markers: Puromycin
Growth in bacteria
  Bacterial resistance: Ampicillin, 100 μg/mL
  Growth temperature: 37°C
  Growth strain: DH5alpha
  Copy number: High Copy
Gene/Insert
  Gene/Insert name: Dronpa3
  Species: H. sapiens (human)
  Promoter: None
  Tag / fusion protein: Dronpa3 (C terminal on backbone)
  Cloning method: Restriction Enzyme; 5′ cloning site BamHI (not destroyed); 3′ cloning site SpeI (not destroyed)
  Sequencing primers: 5′ SP6; 3′ AAACCACAACTAGAATGCAGTG
Terms and licenses: Academic/Nonprofit Terms; Industry Terms: Not Available to Industry
Depositor comments: Template plasmid for C-terminal PCR tagging of mammalian genes. For M1 and M2 tagging oligo design please visit www.pcr-tagging.com Please visit https://www.biorxiv.org/content/early/2018/11/20/473876 for BioRxiv preprint
How to cite: pMaCTag-P16 was a gift from Michael Knop (Addgene plasmid # 120027 ; http://n2t.net/addgene:120027 ; RRID:Addgene_120027)
